Addgene plasmid #239769: pcDNA3.1(+)_Nav1.6(K1425TAG, Y371C)-P2A-eGFP
Purpose: Expresses independantly TTX-resistant (Y371C) variant of mouse Nav1.6 with a TAG codon at position 1425 and eGFP in mammalian cells.
Depositing lab: Ivana Nikić-Spiegel. Depositing organization: Universitaetsklinikum Tuebingen. Publication: Direct fluorescent labeling of NF186 and NaV1.6 in living primary neurons using bioorthogonal click chemistry. Stajkovic N, Liu Y, Arsic A, Meng N, Lyu H, Zhang N, Grimm D, Lerche H, Nikic-Spiegel I. J Cell Sci. 2023 Jun 15;136(12):jcs260600. doi: 10.1242/jcs.260600. Epub 2023 Jun 28. PubMed 37288813.
Backbone
  Vector backbone: pcDNA3.1(+)-P2A-eGFP
  Vector type: Mammalian Expression
Growth in bacteria
  Bacterial resistance: Ampicillin, 100 μg/mL
  Growth temperature: 30°C
  Growth strain: XL10 Gold
  Growth instructions: Growth temperature: 27-28 °C. All the steps involving propagation of Nav1.6 in bacteria were performed at 27-28 °C to avoid the introduction of additional mutations and rearrangements of Scn8a (details are provided in Stajkovic et al., 2023).
  Copy number: High Copy
Gene/Insert
  Gene/Insert name: Scn8a
  Species: M. musculus (mouse)
  Mutation: K1435TAG, Y371C
  Entrez Gene: Scn8a (a.k.a. C630029C19Rik, NaCh6, Nav1.6, dmu, med, mnd-2, mnd2, nmf2, nmf335, nmf58, nur14, seal)
  Promoter: CMV
  Cloning method: Restriction Enzyme; 5′ cloning site Unknown (unknown if destroyed)
Resource information
  A portion of this plasmid was derived from a plasmid made by: GenScript
Terms and licenses: Academic/Nonprofit Terms; Industry Terms: Not Available to Industry
Depositor comments: A portion of this plasmid was derived from a plasmid made by GenScript.
How to cite: pcDNA3.1(+)_Nav1.6(K1425TAG, Y371C)-P2A-eGFP was a gift from Ivana Nikić-Spiegel (Addgene plasmid # 239769 ; http://n2t.net/addgene:239769 ; RRID:Addgene_239769)
