[The description below was written by a language model from this plasmid's Addgene catalogue record and pLannotate feature annotations shown in this document.]
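Description:
pcDNA3.1(+)_Nav1.6(K1425TAG, Y371C)-P2A-eGFP is a 12.1 kb mammalian expression plasmid built on a pcDNA3.1(+)-P2A-eGFP backbone. It is maintained in E. coli through a high-copy ColE1/pUC-type origin and an ampicillin resistance (β-lactamase) gene. It also carries an f1 phage origin and an SV40 promoter-driven neomycin phosphotransferase cassette with an SV40 poly(A) signal, which could support G418 selection in mammalian cells. The record notes that the sodium channel cDNA is prone to mutation and rearrangement during bacterial propagation.

The payload is the mouse Scn8a coding sequence, which encodes the voltage-gated sodium channel Nav1.6. It is transcribed from the CMV immediate-early enhancer/promoter and terminated by the bGH polyadenylation signal; a T7 promoter lies upstream of the insert. The channel carries Y371C, which makes it tetrodotoxin-resistant so that its currents can be distinguished from those of endogenous TTX-sensitive channels. It also carries an amber (TAG) stop codon replacing a lysine. The plasmid name and purpose give this position as 1425, whereas the mutation field lists 1435, and the record does not resolve the discrepancy.

The TAG codon is the kind of site used for genetic code expansion. With a suitable suppressor tRNA/synthetase pair supplied separately, a noncanonical amino acid can be incorporated there. The associated publication title indicates bioorthogonal click labeling of Nav1.6 in living primary neurons. Downstream, a P2A self-cleaving peptide links the channel to eGFP (annotated as GFP S65T), so the two are produced as separate proteins from one transcript. Because eGFP lies after the amber codon, green fluorescence would be expected to report successful suppression and full-length translation as well as transfection.
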