Features (pLannotate 1.2.2; 21 found; start..end, strand, type, name):
     28..80      -  misc_feature   bom (fragment): basis of mobility region from pBR322
    235..614     +  enhancer       CMV enhancer: human cytomegalovirus immediate early enhancer
    615..818     +  promoter       CMV promoter: human cytomegalovirus (CMV) immediate early promoter
    814..847     +  LTR            5' LTR (truncated) (fragment): truncated 5' long terminal repeat (LTR) from HIV-1
    863..881     +  promoter       T7 promoter: promoter for bacteriophage T7 RNA polymerase
    964..6897    +  CDS            Scn8a: SCN8A_MOUSE - Also known as Nbna1. Experimental evidence at protein level: Swiss-Prot protein existence level 1. Mediates the voltage-dependent sodium ion permeability of excitable membranes. Assuming opened or closed conformations in response to the voltage difference across the membrane, the protein forms a sodium-selective channel through which Na(+) ions may pass in accordance with their electrochemical gradient. In macrophages, isoform 5 may participate in the control of podosome and invadopodia formation. From Mus musculus (Mouse).
   6970..7683    +  CDS            GFP (S65T): GFP (S65T) is a basic (constitutively fluorescent) green fluorescent protein published in 1995, derived from Aequorea victoria.
   7718..7942    +  polyA_signal   bGH poly(A) signal: bovine growth hormone polyadenylation signal
   7946..7967    +  promoter       SV40 promoter (fragment): SV40 enhancer and early promoter
   7988..8416    +  rep_origin     f1 ori (sequence partly withheld): f1 bacteriophage origin of replication; arrow indicates direction of (+) strand synthesis
   8430..8759    +  promoter       SV40 promoter: SV40 enhancer and early promoter
   8826..9617    +  CDS            neo: KKA2_KLEPN - Also known as kan, nptII. Experimental evidence at protein level: Swiss-Prot protein existence level 1. Resistance to kanamycin, neomycin, paromomycin, ribostamycin, butirosin and gentamicin B. From Klebsiella pneumoniae.
   9641..9799    +  CDS            ble (fragment): BLE_KLEPN - Experimental evidence at protein level: Swiss-Prot protein existence level 1. Binding protein with a strong affinity to the bleomycin family of antibiotics. Binds to CL990; an antimitotic-antibiotic compound. From Klebsiella pneumoniae.
   9794..9915    +  polyA_signal   SV40 poly(A) signal: SV40 polyadenylation signal
   9986..10008   -  protein_bind   lac operator (fragment): The lac repressor binds to the lac operator to inhibit transcription in E. coli. This inhibition can be relieved by adding lactose or isopropyl-β-D-thiogalactopyranoside (IPTG). lac repressor encoded by lacI
  10012..10042   -  promoter       lac promoter: promoter for the E. coli lac operon
  10057..10078   -  protein_bind   CAP binding site: CAP binding activates transcription in the presence of cAMP. E. coli catabolite activator protein
  10091..10183   -  CDS            lacI (fragment): lac repressor; lacI; The lac repressor binds to the lac operator to inhibit transcription in E. coli. This inhibition can be relieved by adding lactose or isopropyl-β-D-thiogalactopyranoside (IPTG).
  10366..10954   -  rep_origin     ori: high-copy-number ColE1/pMB1/pBR322/pUC origin of replication
  11125..11985   -  CDS            AmpR: β-lactamase; bla; confers resistance to ampicillin, carbenicillin, and related antibiotics
  11986..12090   -  promoter       AmpR promoter: bla
>Addgene plasmid #239769 | pcDNA3.1(+)_Nav1.6(K1425TAG, Y371C)-P2A-eGFP | addgene full sequence | sequence record 477736 | Addgene NGS Result
GACGGATCGGGAGATCTCCCGATCCCCTATGGTGCACTCTCAGTACAATCTGCTCTGATGCCGCATAGTT
AAGCCAGTATCTGCTCCCTGCTTGTGTGTTGGAGGTCGCTGAGTAGTGCGCGAGCAAAATTTAAGCTACA
ACAAGGCAAGGCTTGACCGACAATTGCATGAAGAATCTGCTTAGGGTTAGGCGTTTTGCGCTGCTTCGCG
ATGTACGGGCCAGATATACGCGTTGACATTGATTATTGACTAGTTATTAATAGTAATCAATTACGGGGTC
ATTAGTTCATAGCCCATATATGGAGTTCCGCGTTACATAACTTACGGTAAATGGCCCGCCTGGCTGACCG
CCCAACGACCCCCGCCCATTGACGTCAATAATGACGTATGTTCCCATAGTAACGCCAATAGGGACTTTCC
ATTGACGTCAATGGGTGGAGTATTTACGGTAAACTGCCCACTTGGCAGTACATCAAGTGTATCATATGCC
AAGTACGCCCCCTATTGACGTCAATGACGGTAAATGGCCCGCCTGGCATTATGCCCAGTACATGACCTTA
TGGGACTTTCCTACTTGGCAGTACATCTACGTATTAGTCATCGCTATTACCATGGTGATGCGGTTTTGGC
AGTACATCAATGGGCGTGGATAGCGGTTTGACTCACGGGGATTTCCAAGTCTCCACCCCATTGACGTCAA
TGGGAGTTTGTTTTGGCACCAAAATCAACGGGACTTTCCAAAATGTCGTAACAACTCCGCCCCATTGACG
CAAATGGGCGGTAGGCGTGTACGGTGGGAGGTCTATATAAGCAGAGCTCTCTGGCTAACTAGAGAACCCA
CTGCTTACTGGCTTATCGAAATTAATACGACTCACTATAGGGAGACCCAAGCTGGCTAGCGTTTAAACTT
AAGCTTGGTACCGAGCTCGGATCCACTAGTCCAGTGTGGTGGAATTCGCCACCATGGCTGCACGGCTGCT
GGCACCTCCTGGCCCCGATTCCTTTAAGCCTTTCACACCTGAGAGCCTGGCTAACATCGAGAGAAGAATT
GCCGAGTCCAAGCTGAAGAAGCCTCCCAAGGCCGATGGCTCTCACAGAGAGGACGACGAGGATTCTAAGC
CTAAGCCCAATAGCGATCTGGAGGCCGGCAAGTCCCTGCCTTTCATCTACGGCGACATCCCACAGGGCCT
GGTGGCCGTGCCACTGGAGGACTTTGACCCCTATTACCTGACCCAGAAGACATTTGTGGTGCTGAATCGG
GGCAAGACACTGTTCCGCTTCTCTGCCACCCCCGCCCTGTATATCCTGTCCCCTTTCAACCTGATCCGCA
GAATCGCCATCAAGATCCTGATCCACTCCGTGTTCTCTATGATCATCATGTGCACAATCCTGACCAATTG
CGTGTTCATGACCTTCTCCAATCCACCAGAGTGGAGCAAGAATGTGGAGTACACCTTCACAGGCATCTAC
ACCTTTGAGTCTCTGGTGAAGATCATCGCCCGGGGCTTTTGCATCGACGGCTTCACCTTTCTGAGAGACC
CATGGAACTGGCTGGACTTTAGCGTGATCATGATGGCCTACATCACCGAGTTTGTGAATCTGGGCAACGT
GAGCGCCCTGCGGACATTCCGGGTGCTGCGCGCCCTGAAGACCATCTCTGTGATCCCTGGCCTGAAGACA
ATCGTGGGCGCCCTGATCCAGTCCGTGAAGAAGCTGTCCGACGTGATGATCCTGACCGTGTTCTGCCTGT
CCGTGTTTGCCCTGATCGGCCTGCAGCTGTTCATGGGCAACCTGAGGAACAAGTGCGTGGTGTGGCCAAT
CAACTTTAATGAGAGCTATCTGGAGAACGGCACCAGAGGCTTCGATTGGGAGGAGTACATCAACAACAAG
ACCAATTTCTATATGGTGCCTGGCATGCTGGAGCCACTGCTGTGCGGCAACTCCTCTGATGCCGGCCAGT
GCCCCGAGGGCTTTCAGTGCATGAAGGCCGGCAGAAATCCTAATTATGGCTACACCTCTTTTGACACCTT
TTCCTGGGCCTTTCTGGCCCTGTTCAGACTGATGACCCAGGACTGCTGGGAGAACCTGTACCAGCTGACC
CTGAGAGCCGCCGGCAAGACCTACATGATCTTCTTTGTGCTGGTAATCTTCGTGGGCTCCTTCTACCTGG
TGAACCTGATCCTGGCCGTGGTGGCCATGGCCTACGAGGAGCAGAACCAGGCCACCCTGGAGGAGGCCGA
GCAGAAGGAGGCCGAGTTCAAGGCCATGCTGGAGCAGCTGAAGAAGCAGCAGGAGGAGGCCCAGGCCGCC
GCCATGGCCACATCCGCCGGCACCGTGAGCGAGGACGCCATCGAGGAGGAGGGCGAGGATGGCGTGGGCT
CCCCCCGGTCTTCTAGCGAGCTGTCCAAGCTGTCCTCTAAGTCCGCCAAGGAGAGGCGGAATCGGAGAAA
GAAGCGGAAGCAGAAGGAGCTGTCCGAGGGCGAGGAGAAGGGCGATCCAGAGAAGGTGTTCAAGAGCGAG
TCCGAGGATGGCATGAGACGGAAGGCCTTTCGCCTGCCTGACAATAGAATCGGCAGGAAGTTTTCCATCA
TGAATCAGAGCCTGCTGTCCATCCCTGGCAGCCCTTTCCTGTCCCGGCACAATTCCAAGTCCAGCATCTT
CTCTTTTCGCGGCCCTGGCAGATTCCGCGATCCAGGCTCCGAGAACGAGTTTGCCGATGACGAGCACAGC
ACCGTGGAGGAGTCCGAGGGCCGGAGAGACTCCCTGTTTATCCCTATCCGCGCCCGGGAGCGCAGATCCT
CTTACTCCGGCTACTCCGGCTATTCTCAGTGCTCCAGATCTTCTCGGATCTTTCCATCTCTGCGGAGATC
CGTGAAGAGAAACTCCACCGTGGACTGTAATGGCGTGGTGAGCCTGATCGGCCCCGGCTCCCACATCGGC
AGACTGCTGCCAGAGGCCACCACCGAGGTGGAGATCAAGAAGAAGGGGCCTGGCAGCCTGCTGGTGTCTA
TGGAGCAGCTGGCCAGCTATGGCAGAAAGGACCGGATCAATTCTATCATGTCCGTGGTGACAAACACCCT
GGTGGAGGAGCTGGAGGAGTCCCAGAGGAAGTGTCCCCCATGTTGGTACAAGTTTGCCAATACATTTCTG
ATCTGGGAGTGTCACCCATATTGGATCAAGCTGAAGGAGATCGTGAATCTGATCGTGATGGACCCATTCG
TGGATCTGGCCATCACAATCTGCATCGTGCTGAACACCCTGTTTATGGCCATGGAGCACCACCCCATGAC
ACCACAGTTTGAGCACGTGCTGGCCGTGGGCAATCTGGTGTTCACCGGCATCTTTACCGCCGAGATGTTC
CTGAAGCTGATCGCCATGGACCCATACTACTATTTTCAGGAGGGCTGGAATATCTTCGATGGCTTTATCG
TGAGCCTGTCCCTGATGGAGCTGGGCCTGGCCGATGTGGAGGGCCTGTCTGTGCTGCGCAGCTTTCGGCT
GCTGCGCGTGTTCAAGCTGGCCAAGAGCTGGCCAACCCTGAATATGCTGATCAAGATCATCGGCAACTCC
GTGGGCGCCCTGGGCAATCTGACCCTGGTGCTGGCCATCATCGTGTTCATCTTTGCCGTGGTGGGCATGC
AGCTGTTCGGCAAGTCCTACAAGGAGTGCGTGTGCAAGATCTCCCAGGAGTGTAAGCTGCCACGGTGGCA
CATGAACGATTTCTTTCACTCTTTCCTGATCGTGTTCCGGGTGCTGTGCGGCGAGTGGATCGAGACCATG
TGGGACTGCATGGAGGTGGCCGGCCAGGCCATGTGCCTGATCGTGTTCATGATGGTAATGGTAATCGGCA
ATCTGGTGGTGCTGAATCTGTTCCTGGCCCTGCTGCTGTCTTCTTTTAGCGCCGACAACCTGGCCGCCAC
AGACGATGACGGCGAGATGAATAACCTGCAGATCTCCGTGATCAGAATCAAGAAGGGCGTGGCCTGGGCC
AAGGTGAAGGTGCACGCCTTTATGCAGGCCCACTTTAAGCAGAGGGAGGCCGATGAGGTGAAGCCACTGG
ACGAGCTGTACGAGAAGAAGGCCAATTGTATCGCCAACCACACAGGCGTGGATATACACCGCAATGGCGA
TTTCCAGAAGAACGGCAATGGCACCACCTCCGGCATCGGCTCCTCTGTGGAGAAGTACATCATCGACGAG
GACCACATGTCCTTCATCAATAATCCAAATCTGACCGTGCGGGTGCCTATCGCCGTGGGCGAGTCTGACT
TTGAGAATCTGAACACCGAGGACGTGTCCAGCGAGTCCGACCCAGAGGGCTCCAAGGACAAGCTGGATGA
TACATCCTCTAGCGAGGGCTCTACCATCGACATCAAGCCTGAGGTGGAGGAGGTGCCTGTGGAGCAGCCA
GAGGAGTACCTGGACCCTGATGCCTGTTTCACCGAGGGCTGCGTGCAGAGATTCAAGTGCTGTCAGGTGA
ACATCGAGGAGGGCCTGGGCAAGTCTTGGTGGATACTGCGGAAGACATGCTTCCTGATCGTGGAGCACAA
CTGGTTTGAGACCTTTATCATCTTCATGATCCTGCTGTCCTCCGGCGCCCTGGCCTTTGAGGACATCTAT
ATCGAGCAGAGAAAGACCATCAGAACCATCCTGGAGTACGCCGACAAGGTGTTCACATATATCTTTATCC
TGGAGATGCTGCTGAAGTGGACCGCCTACGGCTTTGTGAAGTTCTTTACCAATGCCTGGTGCTGGCTGGA
CTTTCTGATCGTGGCCGTGTCTCTGGTGTCCCTGATCGCCAACGCCCTGGGCTATTCTGAGCTGGGCGCC
ATCAAGTCTCTGAGAACCCTGAGAGCCCTGCGCCCCCTGAGAGCCCTGAGCAGATTTGAGGGCATGAGGG
TGGTGGTGAATGCCCTGGTGGGCGCCATCCCTAGCATCATGAACGTGCTGCTGGTGTGCCTGATCTTTTG
GCTGATCTTTTCTATCATGGGCGTGAATCTGTTCGCCGGCAAGTACCACTACTGCTTTAATGAGACCTCC
GAGATCCGGTTCGAGATCGATGAGGTGAACAACAAGACAGACTGTGAGAAGCTGATGGAGGGCAACAATA
CAGAGATCCGGTGGAAGAATGTGAAGATCAATTTCGATAACGTGGGCGCCGGCTACCTGGCCCTGCTGCA
GGTGGCCACCTTTAAGGGCTGGATGGATATAATGTACGCCGCCGTGGATTCCCGCTAGCCCGATGAGCAG
CCAGACTATGAGGGCAACATCTACATGTACATCTATTTCGTGATCTTCATCATCTTCGGCAGCTTTTTCA
CCCTGAATCTGTTTATCGGCGTGATCATCGATAACTTCAACCAGCAGAAGAAGAAGTTCGGCGGCCAGGA
CATCTTCATGACAGAGGAGCAGAAGAAGTACTATAACGCCATGAAGAAGCTGGGCTCCAAGAAGCCTCAG
AAGCCAATCCCTAGACCACTGAATAAGATCCAGGGCATCGTGTTCGACTTCGTGACCCAGCAGGCCTTTG
ACATCGTGATCATGATGCTGATCTGTCTGAACATGGTGACCATGATGGTGGAGACAGATACCCAGTCCAA
GCAGATGGAGAATATCCTGTATTGGATCAACCTGGTGTTTGTGATCTTTTTCACATGTGAGTGCGTGCTG
AAGATGTTCGCCCTGCGCCACTATTATTTCACAATCGGCTGGAACATCTTTGACTTCGTGGTGGTAATCC
TGTCTATCGTGGGCATGTTTCTGGCCGACATCATCGAGAAGTACTTCGTGAGCCCAACACTGTTCAGAGT
GATCCGGCTGGCCAGGATCGGCAGAATCCTGCGGCTGATCAAGGGCGCCAAGGGCATCAGAACCCTGCTG
TTCGCCCTGATGATGTCTCTGCCAGCCCTGTTCAATATCGGCCTGCTGCTGTTTCTGGTAATGTTCATCT
TTTCCATCTTTGGCATGTCCAACTTCGCCTATGTGAAGCACGAGGCCGGCATCGATGATATGTTTAACTT
CGAGACATTCGGCAACTCCATGATCTGTCTGTTCCAGATCACCACCTCTGCCGGCTGGGATGGCCTGCTG
CTGCCTATCCTGAATAGACCACCAGATTGTAGCCTGGATAAGGAGCACCCTGGCAGCGGCTTCAAGGGCG
ATTGTGGCAATCCTTCCGTGGGCATCTTCTTCTTCGTGTCCTACATCATCATCTCTTTCCTGATCGTGGT
GAACATGTACATCGCCATCATCCTGGAGAATTTCTCTGTGGCCACCGAGGAGTCTGCCGACCCACTGTCT
GAGGATGACTTCGAGACCTTCTATGAGATCTGGGAGAAGTTTGACCCTGATGCCACCCAGTTTATCGAGT
ATTGCAAGCTGGCCGACTTTGCCGACGCCCTGGAGCACCCACTGAGAGTGCCAAAGCCAAATACCATCGA
GCTGATCGCCATGGATCTGCCCATGGTGAGCGGCGATAGAATCCACTGCCTGGACATCCTGTTTGCCTTC
ACAAAGAGAGTGCTGGGCGATAGCGGCGAGCTGGACATCCTGAGGCAGCAGATGGAGGAGAGGTTCGTGG
CCTCTAACCCCAGCAAGGTGTCCTACGAGCCTATCACCACAACCCTGCGGAGAAAGCAGGAGGAGGTGTC
CGCCGTGGTGCTGCAGAGAGCCTACAGAGGCCACCTGGCCCGGAGAGGCTTTATCTGCAGAAAGATCACC
TCCAACAAGCTGGAGAATGGCGGCACCCACCGCGAGAAGAAGGAGTCTACCCCCTCTACCGCCAGCCTGC
CTTCCTACGACTCCGTGACCAAGCCAGATAAGGAGAAGCAGCAGCGCGCAGAGGAGGGACGGAGAGAAAG
AGCTAAGAGACAGAAAGAAGTGAGAGAGTCAAAGTGCTCTAGAGGAAGCGGAGCTACTAACTTCAGCCTG
CTGAAGCAGGCTGGAGACGTGGAGGAGAACCCTGGACCTATGAGCAAGGGCGAGGAGCTGTTCACCGGGG
TGGTGCCCATCCTGGTCGAGCTGGACGGCGACGTAAACGGCCACAAGTTCAGCGTGTCCGGCGAGGGCGA
GGGCGATGCCACCTACGGCAAGCTGACCCTGAAGTTCATCTGCACCACCGGCAAGCTGCCCGTGCCCTGG
CCCACCCTCGTGACCACCCTGACCTACGGCGTGCAGTGCTTCAGCCGCTACCCCGACCACATGAAGCAGC
ACGACTTCTTCAAGTCCGCCATGCCCGAAGGCTACGTCCAGGAGCGCACCATCTTCTTCAAGGACGACGG
CAACTACAAGACCCGCGCCGAGGTGAAGTTCGAGGGCGACACCCTGGTGAACCGCATCGAGCTGAAGGGC
ATCGACTTCAAGGAGGACGGCAACATCCTGGGGCACAAGCTGGAGTACAACTACAACAGCCACAACGTCT
ATATCATGGCCGACAAGCAGAAGAACGGCATCAAGGTGAACTTCAAGATCCGCCACAACATCGAGGACGG
CAGCGTGCAGCTCGCCGACCACTACCAGCAGAACACCCCCATCGGCGACGGCCCCGTGCTGCTGCCCGAC
AACCACTACCTGAGCACCCAGTCCGCCCTGAGCAAAGACCCCAACGAGAAGCGCGATCACATGGTCCTGC
TGGAGTTCGTGACCGCCGCCGGGATCACTCACGGCATGGACGAGCTGTACAAGTAAGGGCCCGTTTAAAC
CCGCTGATCAGCCTCGACTGTGCCTTCTAGTTGCCAGCCATCTGTTGTTTGCCCCTCCCCCGTGCCTTCC
TTGACCCTGGAAGGTGCCACTCCCACTGTCCTTTCCTAATAAAATGAGGAAATTGCATCGCATTGTCTGA
GTAGGTGTCATTCTATTCTGGGGGGTGGGGTGGGGCAGGACAGCAAGGGGGAGGATTGGGAAGACAATAG
CAGGCATGCTGGGGATGCGGTGGGCTCTATGGCTTCTGAGGCGGAAAGAACCAGCTGGGGCTCTAGGGGG
TATCCCC
[124 nt withheld, positions 7988-8111]
C
[91 nt withheld, positions 8113-8203]
A
[49 nt withheld, positions 8205-8253]
CCTTTGACGTTGGAGTCCACGTTCTTT
[37 nt withheld, positions 8281-8317]
ACCCTATCTCGGTCTATTCTTTTGATTTATAAGGGATTTTGCCGATTTCGGCCTATTGGTTAAAAAATGA
GCTGATTTAACAAAAATTTAACGCGAATTAATTCTGTGGAATGTGTGTCAGTTAGGGTGTGGAAAGTCCC
CAGGCTCCCCAGCAGGCAGAAGTATGCAAAGCATGCATCTCAATTAGTCAGCAACCAGGTGTGGAAAGTC
CCCAGGCTCCCCAGCAGGCAGAAGTATGCAAAGCATGCATCTCAATTAGTCAGCAACCATAGTCCCGCCC
CTAACTCCGCCCATCCCGCCCCTAACTCCGCCCAGTTCCGCCCATTCTCCGCCCCATGGCTGACTAATTT
TTTTTATTTATGCAGAGGCCGAGGCCGCCTCTGCCTCTGAGCTATTCCAGAAGTAGTGAGGAGGCTTTTT
TGGAGGCCTAGGCTTTTGCAAAAAGCTCCCGGGAGCTTGTATATCCATTTTCGGATCTGATCAAGAGACA
GGATGAGGATCGTTTCGCATGATTGAACAAGATGGATTGCACGCAGGTTCTCCGGCCGCTTGGGTGGAGA
GGCTATTCGGCTATGACTGGGCACAACAGACAATCGGCTGCTCTGATGCCGCCGTGTTCCGGCTGTCAGC
GCAGGGGCGCCCGGTTCTTTTTGTCAAGACCGACCTGTCCGGTGCCCTGAATGAACTGCAGGACGAGGCA
GCGCGGCTATCGTGGCTGGCCACGACGGGCGTTCCTTGCGCAGCTGTGCTCGACGTTGTCACTGAAGCGG
GAAGGGACTGGCTGCTATTGGGCGAAGTGCCGGGGCAGGATCTCCTGTCATCTCACCTTGCTCCTGCCGA
GAAAGTATCCATCATGGCTGATGCAATGCGGCGGCTGCATACGCTTGATCCGGCTACCTGCCCATTCGAC
CACCAAGCGAAACATCGCATCGAGCGAGCACGTACTCGGATGGAAGCCGGTCTTGTCGATCAGGATGATC
TGGACGAAGAGCATCAGGGGCTCGCGCCAGCCGAACTGTTCGCCAGGCTCAAGGCGCGCATGCCCGACGG
CGAGGATCTCGTCGTGACCCATGGCGATGCCTGCTTGCCGAATATCATGGTGGAAAATGGCCGCTTTTCT
GGATTCATCGACTGTGGCCGGCTGGGTGTGGCGGACCGCTATCAGGACATAGCGTTGGCTACCCGTGATA
TTGCTGAAGAGCTTGGCGGCGAATGGGCTGACCGCTTCCTCGTGCTTTACGGTATCGCCGCTCCCGATTC
GCAGCGCATCGCCTTCTATCGCCTTCTTGACGAGTTCTTCTGAGCGGGACTCTGGGGTTCGAAATGACCG
ACCAAGCGACGCCCAACCTGCCATCACGAGATTTCGATTCCACCGCCGCCTTCTATGAAAGGTTGGGCTT
CGGAATCGTTTTCCGGGACGCCGGCTGGATGATCCTCCAGCGCGGGGATCTCATGCTGGAGTTCTTCGCC
CACCCCAACTTGTTTATTGCAGCTTATAATGGTTACAAATAAAGCAATAGCATCACAAATTTCACAAATA
AAGCATTTTTTTCACTGCATTCTAGTTGTGGTTTGTCCAAACTCATCAATGTATCTTATCATGTCTGTAT
ACCGTCGACCTCTAGCTAGAGCTTGGCGTAATCATGGTCATAGCTGTTTCCTGTGTGAAATTGTTATCCG
CTCACAATTCCACACAACATACGAGCCGGAAGCATAAAGTGTAAAGCATGGGGTGCCTAATGAGTGAGCT
AACTCACATTAATTGCGTTGCGCTCACTGCCCGCTTTCCAGTCGGGAAACCTGTCGTGCCAGCTGCATTA
ATGAATCGGCCAACGCGCGGGGAGAGGCGGTTTGCGTATTGGGCGCTCTTCCGCTTCCTCGCTCACTGAC
TCGCTGCGCTCGGTCGTTCGGCTGCGGCGAGCGGTATCAGCTCACTCAAAGGCGGTAATACGGTTATCCA
CAGAATCAGGGGATAACGCAGGAAAGAACATGTGAGCAAAAGGCCAGCAAAAGGCCAGGAACCGTAAAAA
GGCCGCGTTGCTGGCGTTTTTCCATAGGCTCCGCCCCCCTGACGAGCATCACAAAAATCGACGCTCAAGT
CAGAGGTGGCGAAACCCGACAGGACTATAAAGATACCAGGCGTTTCCCCCTGGAAGCTCCCTCGTGCGCT
CTCCTGTTCCGACCCTGCCGCTTACCGGATACCTGTCCGCCTTTCTCCCTTCGGGAAGCGTGGCGCTTTC
TCATAGCTCACGCTGTAGGTATCTCAGTTCGGTGTAGGTCGTTCGCTCCAAGCTGGGCTGTGTGCACGAA
CCCCCCGTTCAGCCCGACCGCTGCGCCTTATCCGGTAACTATCGTCTTGAGTCCAACCCGGTAAGACACG
ACTTATCGCCACTGGCAGCAGCCACTGGTAACAGGATTAGCAGAGCGAGGTATGTAGGCGGTGCTACAGA
GTTCTTGAAGTGGTGGCCTAACTACGGCTACACTAGAAGAACAGTATTTGGTATCTGCGCTCTGCTGAAG
CCAGTTACCTTCGGAAAAAGAGTTGGTAGCTCTTGATCCGGCAAACAAACCACCGCTGGTAGCGGTGGTT
TTTTTGTTTGCAAGCAGCAGATTACGCGCAGAAAAAAAGGATCTCAAGAAGATCCTTTGATCTTTTCTAC
GGGGTCTGACGCTCAGTGGAACGAAAACTCACGTTAAGGGATTTTGGTCATGAGATTATCAAAAAGGATC
TTCACCTAGATCCTTTTAAATTAAAAATGAAGTTTTAAATCAATCTAAAGTATATATGAGTAAACTTGGT
CTGACAGTTACCAATGCTTAATCAGTGAGGCACCTATCTCAGCGATCTGTCTATTTCGTTCATCCATAGT
TGCCTGACTCCCCGTCGTGTAGATAACTACGATACGGGAGGGCTTACCATCTGGCCCCAGTGCTGCAATG
ATACCGCGAGACCCACGCTCACCGGCTCCAGATTTATCAGCAATAAACCAGCCAGCCGGAAGGGCCGAGC
GCAGAAGTGGTCCTGCAACTTTATCCGCCTCCATCCAGTCTATTAATTGTTGCCGGGAAGCTAGAGTAAG
TAGTTCGCCAGTTAATAGTTTGCGCAACGTTGTTGCCATTGCTACAGGCATCGTGGTGTCACGCTCGTCG
TTTGGTATGGCTTCATTCAGCTCCGGTTCCCAACGATCAAGGCGAGTTACATGATCCCCCATGTTGTGCA
AAAAAGCGGTTAGCTCCTTCGGTCCTCCGATCGTTGTCAGAAGTAAGTTGGCCGCAGTGTTATCACTCAT
GGTTATGGCAGCACTGCATAATTCTCTTACTGTCATGCCATCCGTAAGATGCTTTTCTGTGACTGGTGAG
TACTCAACCAAGTCATTCTGAGAATAGTGTATGCGGCGACCGAGTTGCTCTTGCCCGGCGTCAATACGGG
ATAATACCGCGCCACATAGCAGAACTTTAAAAGTGCTCATCATTGGAAAACGTTCTTCGGGGCGAAAACT
CTCAAGGATCTTACCGCTGTTGAGATCCAGTTCGATGTAACCCACTCGTGCACCCAACTGATCTTCAGCA
TCTTTTACTTTCACCAGCGTTTCTGGGTGAGCAAAAACAGGAAGGCAAAATGCCGCAAAAAAGGGAATAA
GGGCGACACGGAAATGTTGAATACTCATACTCTTCCTTTTTCAATATTATTGAAGCATTTATCAGGGTTA
TTGTCTCATGAGCGGATACATATTTGAATGTATTTAGAAAAATAAACAAATAGGGGTTCCGCGCACATTT
CCCCGAAAAGTGCCACCTGACGTC
